>Addgene plasmid #92149 | pLX_TRC208-SYNJ2BP-V5 | addgene full sequence | sequence record 181278 | Addgene NGS Result
GTCGTTCGGCTGCGGCGAGCGGTATCAGCTCACTCAAAGGCGGTAATACGGTTATCCACAGAATCAGGGG
ATAACGCAGGAAAGAACATGTGAGCAAAAGGCCAGCAAAAGGCCAGGAACCGTAAAAAGGCCGCGTTGCT
GGCGTTTTTCCATAGGCTCCGCCCCCCTGACGAGCATCACAAAAATCGACGCTCAAGTCAGAGGTGGCGA
AACCCGACAGGACTATAAAGATACCAGGCGTTTCCCCCTGGAAGCTCCCTCGTGCGCTCTCCTGTTCCGA
CCCTGCCGCTTACCGGATACCTGTCCGCCTTTCTCCCTTCGGGAAGCGTGGCGCTTTCTCATAGCTCACG
CTGTAGGTATCTCAGTTCGGTGTAGGTCGTTCGCTCCAAGCTGGGCTGTGTGCACGAACCCCCCGTTCAG
CCCGACCGCTGCGCCTTATCCGGTAACTATCGTCTTGAGTCCAACCCGGTAAGACACGACTTATCGCCAC
TGGCAGCAGCCACTGGTAACAGGATTAGCAGAGCGAGGTATGTAGGCGGTGCTACAGAGTTCTTGAAGTG
GTGGCCTAACTACGGCTACACTAGAAGAACAGTATTTGGTATCTGCGCTCTGCTGAAGCCAGTTACCTTC
GGAAAAAGAGTTGGTAGCTCTTGATCCGGCAAACAAACCACCGCTGGTAGCGGTGGTTTTTTTGTTTGCA
AGCAGCAGATTACGCGCAGAAAAAAAGGATCTCAAGAAGATCCTTTGATCTTTTCTACGGGGTCTGACGC
TCAGTGGAACGAAAACTCACGTTAAGGGATTTTGGTCATGAGATTATCAAAAAGGATCTTCACCTAGATC
CTTTTAAATTAAAAATGAAGTTTTAAATCAATCTAAAGTATATATGAGTAAACTTGGTCTGACAGTTACC
AATGCTTAATCAGTGAGGCACCTATCTCAGCGATCTGTCTATTTCGTTCATCCATAGTTGCCTGACTCCC
CGTCGTGTAGATAACTACGATACGGGAGGGCTTACCATCTGGCCCCAGTGCTGCAATGATACCGCGAGAC
CCACGCTCACCGGCTCCAGATTTATCAGCAATAAACCAGCCAGCCGGAAGGGCCGAGCGCAGAAGTGGTC
CTGCAACTTTATCCGCCTCCATCCAGTCTATTAATTGTTGCCGGGAAGCTAGAGTAAGTAGTTCGCCAGT
TAATAGTTTGCGCAACGTTGTTGCCATTGCTACAGGCATCGTGGTGTCACGCTCGTCGTTTGGTATGGCT
TCATTCAGCTCCGGTTCCCAACGATCAAGGCGAGTTACATGATCCCCCATGTTGTGCAAAAAAGCGGTTA
GCTCCTTCGGTCCTCCGATCGTTGTCAGAAGTAAGTTGGCCGCAGTGTTATCACTCATGGTTATGGCAGC
ACTGCATAATTCTCTTACTGTCATGCCATCCGTAAGATGCTTTTCTGTGACTGGTGAGTACTCAACCAAG
TCATTCTGAGAATAGTGTATGCGGCGACCGAGTTGCTCTTGCCCGGCGTCAATACGGGATAATACCGCGC
CACATAGCAGAACTTTAAAAGTGCTCATCATTGGAAAACGTTCTTCGGGGCGAAAACTCTCAAGGATCTT
ACCGCTGTTGAGATCCAGTTCGATGTAACCCACTCGTGCACCCAACTGATCTTCAGCATCTTTTACTTTC
ACCAGCGTTTCTGGGTGAGCAAAAACAGGAAGGCAAAATGCCGCAAAAAAGGGAATAAGGGCGACACGGA
AATGTTGAATACTCATACTCTTCCTTTTTCAATATTATTGAAGCATTTATCAGGGTTATTGTCTCATGAG
CGGATACATATTTGAATGTATTTAGAAAAATAAACAAATAGGGGTTCCGCGCACATTTCCCCGAAAAGTG
CCACCTAAATTGTAAGCGTTAATATTTTGTTAAAATTCGCGTTAAATTTTTGTTAAATCAGCTCATTTTT
TAACCAATAGGCCGAAATCGGCAAAATCCCTTATAAATCAAAAGAATAGACCGAGATAGGGT
[37 nt withheld, positions 2023-2059]
AAAGAACGTGGACTCCAACGTCAAAGG
[49 nt withheld, positions 2087-2135]
T
[91 nt withheld, positions 2137-2227]
G
[124 nt withheld, positions 2229-2352]
CCCATTCGCCATTCAGGCTGCGCAACTGTTGGGAAGGGCGATCGGTGCGGGCCTCTTCGCTATTACGCCA
GCTGGCGAAAGGGGGATGTGCTGCAAGGCGATTAAGTTGGGTAACGCCAGGGTTTTCCCAGTCACGACGT
TGTAAAACGACGGCCAGTGAGCGCGCGTAATACGACTCACTATAGGGCGAATTGGGTACGTCCCTAGGCC
TCCAAAAAAGCCTCCTCACTACTTCTGGAATAGCTCAGAGGCCGAGGCGGCCTCGGCCTCTGCATAAATA
AAAAAAATTAGTCAGCCATGGGGCGGAGAATGGGCGGAACTGGGCGGAGTTAGGGGCGGGATGGGCGGAG
TTAGGGGCGGGATAGCTAGAGCCAGACATGATAAGATACATTGATGAGTTTGGACAAACCACAACTAGAA
TGCAGTGAAAAAAATGCTTTATTTGTGAAATTTGTGATGCTATTGCTTTATTTGTAACCATTATAAGCTG
CAATAAACAAGTTCCTCTCACTCTCTGATATTCATTTCTTTGCAAGTTATAAATACTGAATAATAAGATG
ACATGAACTACTATACGTACTGCTAGAGATTTTCCACACTGACTAAAAGGGTCTGAGGGATCTCTAGTTA
CCAGAGTCACACAACAGACGGGCACACACTACTTGAAGCACTCAAGGCAAGCTTTATTGAGGCTTAAGCA
GTGGGTTCCCTAGTTAGCCAGAGAGCTCCCAGGCTCAGATCTGGTCTAACCAGAGAGACCCAGTACAAGC
AAAAAGCAGATCTTGTCTTCGTTGGGAGTGAATTAGCCCTTCCAGTCCCCCCTTTTCTTTTAAAAAGTGG
CTAAGATCTACAGCTGCCTTGTAAGTCATTGGTCTTAAAGTCGACGCGGGGAGGCGGCCCAAAGGGAGAT
CCGACTCGTCTGAGGGCGAAGGCGAAGACGCGGAAGAGGCCGCAGAGCCGGCAGCAGGCCGCGGGAAGGA
AGGTCCGCTGGATTGAGGGCCGAAGGGACGTAGCAGAAGGACGTCCCGCGCAGAATCCAGGTGGCAACAC
AGGCGAGCAGCCAAGGAAAGGACGATGATTTCCCCGACAACACCACGGAATTGTCAGTGCCCAACAGCCG
AGCCCCTGTCCAGCAGCGGGCAAGGCAGGCGGCGATGAGTTCCGCCGTGGCAATAGGGAGGGGGAAAGCG
AAAGTCCCGGAAAGGAGCTGACAGGTGGTGGCAATGCCCCAACCAGTGGGGGTTGCGTCAGCAAACACAG
TGCACACCACGCCACGTTGCCTGACAACGGGCCACAACTCCTCATAAAGAGACAGCAACCAGGATTTATA
CAAGGAGGAGAAAATGAAAGCCATACGGGAAGCAATAGCATGATACAAAGGCATTAAAGCAGCGTATCCA
CATAGCGTAAAAGGAGCAACATAGTTAAGAATACCAGTCAATCTTTCACAAATTTTGTAATCCAGAGGTT
GATTGTCGACTTAACGCGTTCACGTAGAATCGAGACCGAGGAGAGGGTTAGGGATAGGCTTACCAACCAC
TTTGTACAAGAAAGTTGGGCAAAGTTGTTGCCGGTATCTCATGAAAGCCCAGGCTGCTACCATGGTGAGG
GCAAACACTGGCACCAGCACCATAAATATGGGAATACCACTTGGGTCCCCTTCACCTCGATGTCCTATAG
GTCCATTCTGCACCTGTAACCTGTGCTGCACTCTCAGAGACACAGCATAGCCTGCATTACGAAAGAGGTC
TACAGCATCCTGGTGCAGCAGGTTCTTTAGGTCTTGGCCATTTACCGAAAGGATCTTATCACCCTCCTGG
AGCCGCCCATCCAGGGCCGCAGCCCCATTTTCTTTGATGCGGCTGACGTAGATGCCACTGTCGTTGGAGA
CATACTGCTGATCTGTCCCACCGACGATGTTGAAGCCCAGCCCTGAGGGGCCGCGCGTCAGGTTAATTTC
CTCCTCAGTGACCAAATAATCGACGCGGCCATTCATGGTGGATCCCGACAGTTAGCCAGAGAGCTCTGCT
TATATAGACCTCCCACCGTACACGCCTACCGCCCATTTGCGTCAATGGGGCGGAGTTGTTACGACATTTT
GGAAAGTCCCGTTGATTTTGGTGCCAAAACAAACTCCCATTGACGTCAATGGGGTGGAGACTTGGAAATC
CCCGTGAGTCAAACCGCTATCCACGCCCATTGATGTACTGCCAAAACCGCATCACCATGGTAATAGCGAT
GACTAATACGTAGATGTACTGCCAAGTAGGAAAGTCCCATAAGGTCATGTACTGGGCATAATGCCAGGCG
GGCCATTTACCGTCATTGACGTCAATAGGGGGCGTACTTGGCATATGATACACTTGATGTACTGCCAAGT
GGGCAGTTTACCGTAAATACTCCACCCATTGACGTCAATGGAAAGTCCCTATTGGCGTTACTATGGGAAC
ATACGTCATTATTGACGTCAATGGGCGGGGGTCGTTGGGCGGTCAGCCAGGCGGGCCATTTACCGTAAGT
TATGTAACGCGGAACTCCATATATGGGCTATGAACTAATGACCCCGTAATTGATTACTATTAATAACCCC
GGGCCCCCTCGAGCCGGCGCCAAAGTGGATCTCTGCTGTCCCTGTAATAAACCCGAAAATTTTGAATTTT
TGTAATTTGTTTTTGTAATTCTTTAGTTTGTATGTCTGTTGCTATTATGTCTACTATTCTTTCCCCTGCA
CTGTACCCCCCAATCCCCCCTTTTCTTTTAAAATTGTGGATGAATACTGCCATTTGTCTCAAGATCTAGA
ATTCTCATTACTGCAGATCCTTTGCCCTAGGACGAGTGCTGGGGCGTCTGTTTCCACTATCGGCGAGCAC
TTCCACACAGCCATCGGTCCAGACGGCAGCGCTTCTGCGGGCGATTTGTGTACGCCCGACAGTCCCGGCT
CCGGACCGGACGATTGCGTCGCAGCGACCCTGAGCCCAAGCTGCATCATCGAAATTGCCGTCAACCAAGC
TCTGATAGAGTTGGTCAAGACCAATGCGGAGCATATAAGCCCGGAGCCGAGGAGATCCTGCAAGCTCGGG
ATGCCTCCGCTCGAAGTAGCGGGTCTGCTGCTCCATACAAGCCAACCAGGGCCTCCAGAAGAAGATGTTG
GCGACCTCGTATTGGGAATCCCCGAACATGGCCTCGCTCCAGTCAATGACGGCTGTTATGCGGCCATTGT
CGGTCAGGACATTGTTGGAGCCGAAATCGGCGTGCACGAGGTGCCGGACTTCGGGGCAGTCCTCGGCCCA
AAGCATCAGCTCATCGAGAGCCTGGGCGACGGAGGCACTGACGGTGTCGTCCATCACAGTTTGCCAGTGA
TACACATGGGGATCAGCAATAGCGCAGATGAAATCGCGCCATGTAGTGTATTGACCGATTCCTTGAGGTC
CGAATGGGCCGAACCCGCTGGTCTGGCTAAGATCGGCGGCAGCGATGGCATCCATGGCCTCGGCGACGGG
CTGGAGAACAGCGGGCAGTTCGGTTTCAGGCAGGTCTTGCAAGGTGACACCCTGTGCACGGCGGGAGATG
CAATAGGTCAGGCTCTCGCTGAACTCCCCAATGTCAAGCACTTCGGGAATAGGGAGAGCGGCGGATGCAA
AGTGCCGATAAACATAGCGATCTTTGTAGAAACCATCGGCGCAGCTATTCACCCGCAGGACATATCCACG
CCCTCCCACATCGAAGCTGAAAGCCCGAGATTCTTCGCCCTCGGAGAGCTGCATCAGGTCGGAGACGCTG
TCGAACTTTTCGATCAGAAACTTCTCGACAGAGGTAGCGGTGAGTTCAGGCTTTTTCATGGTGGTACCCC
CTGGGGAGAGAGGTCGGTGATTCGGTCAACGAGGGAGCCGACTGCCGACGTGCGCTCCGGAGGCTTGCAG
AATGCGGAACACCGCGCGGGCAGGAACAGGGCCCACACTACCGCCCCACACCCCGCCTCCCGCACCGCCC
CTTCCCGGCCGCTGCTCTCGGCGCGCCCTGCTGAGCAGCCGCTATTGGCCACAGCCCATCGCGGTCGGCG
CGCTGCCATTGCTCCCTGGCGCTGTCCGTCTGCGAGGGTACTAGTGAGACGTGCGGCTTCCGTTTGTCAC
GTCCGGCACGCCGCGAACCGCAAGGAACCTTCCCGACTTAGGGGCGGAGCAGGAAGCGTCGCCGGGGGGC
CCACAAGGGTAGCGGCGAAGATCCGGGTGACGCTGCGAACGGACGTGAAGAATGTGCGAGACCCAGGGTC
GGCGCCGCTGCGTTTCCCGGAACCACGCCCAGAGCAGCCGCGTCCCTGCGCAAACCCAGGGCTGCCTTGG
AAAAGGCGCAAGGGTCCCCTCGGGGTTGGGAGGTGGGTCTGAAACGATAATGGTGAATATCCCTGCCTAA
CTCTATTCACTATAGAAAGTACAGCAAAAACTATTCTTAAACCTACCAAGCCTCCTACTATCATTATGAA
TAATTTTATATACCACAGCCAATTTGTTATGTTAAACCAATTCCACAAACTTGCCCATTTATCTAATTCC
AATAATTCTTGTTCATTCTTTTCTTGCTGGTTTTGCGATTCTTCAATTAAGGAGTGTATTAAGCTTGTGT
AATTGTTAATTTCTCTGTCCCACTCCATCCAGGTCGTGTGATTCCAAATCTGTTCCAGAGATTTATTACT
CCAACTAGCATTCCAAGGCACAGCAGTGGTGCAAATGAGTTTTCCAGAGCAACCCCAAATCCCCAGGAGC
TGTTGATCCTTTAGGTATCTTTCCACAGCCAGGATTCTTGCCTGGAGCTGCTTGATGCCCCAGACTGTGA
GTTGCAACAGATGCTGTTGCGCCTCAATAGCCCTCAGCAAATTGTTCTGCTGCTGCACTATACCAGACAA
TAATTGTCTGGCCTGTACCGTCAGCGTCATTGACGCTGCGCCCATAGTGCTTCCTGCTGCTCCCAAGAAC
CCAAGGAACAAAGCTCCTATTCCCACTGCTCTTTTTTCTCTCTGCACCACTCTTCTCTTTGCCTTGGTGG
GTGCTACTCCTAATGGTTCAATTTTTACTACTTTATATTTATATAATTCACTTCTCCAATTGTCCCTCAT
ATCTCCTCCTCCAGGTCTGAAGATCAGCGGCCGCTTGCTGTGCGGTGGTCTTACTTTTGTTTTGCTCTTC
CTCTATCTTGTCTAAAGCTTCCTTGGTGTCTTTTATCTCTATCCTTTGATGCACACAATAGAGGGTTGCT
ACTGTATTATATAATGATCTAAGTTCTTCTGATCCTGTCTGAAGGGATGGTTGTAGCTGTCCCAGTATTT
GTCTACAGCCTTCTGATGTTTCTAACAGGCCAGGATTAACTGCGAATCGTTCTAGCTCCCTGCTTGCCCA
TACTATATGTTTTAATTTATATTTTTTCTTTCCCCCTGGCCTTAACCGAATTTTTTCCCATCGCGATCTA
ATTCTCCCCCGCTTAATACTGACGCTCTCGCACCCATCTCTCTCCTTCTAGCCTCCGCTAGTCAAAATTT
TTGGCGTACTCACCAGTCGCCGCCCCTCGCCTCTTGCCGTGCGCGCTTCAGCAAGCCGAGTCCTGCGTCG
AGAGAGCTCCTCTGGTTTCCCTTTCGCTTTCAAGTCCCTGTTCGGGCGCCACTGCTAGAGATTTTCCACA
CTGACTAAAAGGGTCTGAGGGATCTCTAGTTACCAGAGTCACACAACAGACGGGCACACACTACTTGAAG
CACTCAAGGCAAGCTTTATTGAGGCTTAAGCAGTGGGTTCCCTAGTTAGCCAGAGAGCTCCCAGGCTCAG
ATCTGGTCTAACCAGAGAGACCCGTTTATGTATCGAGCTAGGCACTTAAATACAATATCTCTGCAATGCG
GCAATTCAGTGGTTCGTCCAATCCATGTCAGACCCGTCTGTTGCCTTCCTAATAAGGCACGATCGTACCA
CCTTACTTCCACCAATCGGCATGCACGGTGCTTTTTCTCTCCTTGTAAGGCATGTTGCTAACTCATCGTT
ACCATGTTGCAAGACTACAAGAGTATTGCATAAGACTACATTAAGCTTGCAGCTCCAGCTTTTGTTCCCT
TTAGTGAGGGTTAATTGCGCGCTTGGCGTAATCATGGTCATAGCTGTTTCCTGTGTGAAATTGTTATCCG
CTCACAATTCCACACAACATACGAGCCGGAAGCATAAAGTGTAAAGCCTGGGGTGCCTAATGAGTGAGCT
AACTCACATTAATTGCGTTGCGCTCACTGCCCGCTTTCCAGTCGGGAAACCTGTCGTGCCAGCTGCATTA
ATGAATCGGCCAACGCGCGGGGAGAGGCGGTTTGCGTATTGGGCGCTCTTCCGCTTCCTCGCTCACTGAC
TCGCTGCGCTCG
Features (pLannotate 1.2.2; 31 found; start..end, strand, type, name):
    147..735     -  rep_origin     ori: high-copy-number ColE1/pMB1/pBR322/pUC origin of replication
    906..1766    -  CDS            AmpR: β-lactamase; bla; confers resistance to ampicillin, carbenicillin, and related antibiotics
   1767..1871    -  promoter       AmpR promoter: bla
   1924..2352    -  rep_origin     f1 ori (sequence partly withheld): f1 bacteriophage origin of replication; arrow indicates direction of (+) strand synthesis
   2357..2512    -  CDS            lacZα (fragment): LacZα fragment of β-galactosidase; lacZ fragment
   2520..2538    +  promoter       T7 promoter: promoter for bacteriophage T7 RNA polymerase
   2559..2694    -  rep_origin     SV40 ori: SV40 origin of replication
   2734..2855    -  polyA_signal   SV40 poly(A) signal: SV40 polyadenylation signal
   2933..3166    -  LTR            3' LTR (ΔU3): self-inactivating 3' long terminal repeat (LTR) from HIV-1
   3168..3187    -  misc_feature   cPPT/CTS (fragment): central polypurine tract and central termination sequence of HIV-1
   3238..3826    -  misc_feature   WPRE: woodchuck hepatitis virus posttranscriptional regulatory element
   3845..3886    -  CDS            V5 tag: epitope tag from simian virus 5
   3888..3911    +  protein_bind   attB2: mutant version of attB; recombination site for the Gateway® BP reaction BP Clonase™
   3914..4348    -  CDS            SYNJ2BP: SYJ2B_HUMAN - Also known as OMP25 From Homo sapiens (Human).
   4374..4577    -  promoter       CMV promoter: human cytomegalovirus (CMV) immediate early promoter
   4578..4881    -  enhancer       CMV enhancer: human cytomegalovirus immediate early enhancer
   4998..5115    -  misc_feature   cPPT/CTS: central polypurine tract and central termination sequence of HIV-1
   5170..6191    -  CDS            HygR (fragment): hygromycin B phosphotransferase confers resistance to hygromycin
   6203..6703    -  promoter       hPGK promoter: human phosphoglycerate kinase 1 promoter
   6704..6730    -  CDS            Rev (fragment): human immunodeficiency virus 1 (HIV-1) Rev protein; rev; enhances nuclear export of unspliced and incompletely spliced viral mRNAs
   7107..7340    -  misc_feature   RRE: The Rev response element (RRE) of HIV-1 allows for Rev-dependent mRNA export from the nucleus to the cytoplasm.
   7486..7849    -  CDS            HIV-1 gag (fragment): gag protein from human immunodeficiency virus 1; gag
   7833..7958    -  misc_feature   HIV-1 Ψ: packaging signal of human immunodeficiency virus type 1
   8005..8185    -  LTR            5' LTR (truncated): truncated 5' long terminal repeat (LTR) from HIV-1
   8186..8412    -  promoter       RSV promoter: Rous sarcoma virus enhancer/promoter
   8440..8458    -  promoter       T3 promoter: promoter for bacteriophage T3 RNA polymerase
   8503..8519    -  protein_bind   lac operator: The lac repressor binds to the lac operator to inhibit transcription in E. coli. This inhibition can be relieved by adding lactose or isopropyl-β-D-thiogalactopyranoside (IPTG). lac repressor encoded by lacI
   8527..8557    -  promoter       lac promoter: promoter for the E. coli lac operon
   8572..8593    -  protein_bind   CAP binding site: CAP binding activates transcription in the presence of cAMP. E. coli catabolite activator protein
   8606..8698    -  CDS            lacI (fragment): lac repressor; lacI; The lac repressor binds to the lac operator to inhibit transcription in E. coli. This inhibition can be relieved by adding lactose or isopropyl-β-D-thiogalactopyranoside (IPTG).
   8700..8734    -  rep_origin     RSF ori (fragment): Plasmids containing the RSF 1030 origin of replication can be propagated in E. coli cells that contain additional plasmids with compatible origins.
