[The description below was written by a language model from this plasmid's Addgene catalogue record and pLannotate feature annotations shown in this document.]
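Description:
pLX_TRC208-SYNJ2BP-V5 is an 8.7 kb third-generation-style, self-inactivating HIV-1 lentiviral expression plasmid built on the pLX_TRC208 backbone for delivering V5-tagged human SYNJ2BP (also called OMP25 or ARIP2) into mammalian cells. In bacteria it replicates from a high-copy ColE1/pUC-type origin and is selected with ampicillin through the β-lactamase gene. An f1 origin and remnants of a lac/lacZα cloning region with T7 and T3 promoters are also annotated in the backbone. The viral genome is transcribed from an RSV promoter fused to a truncated 5' LTR. It carries the Ψ packaging signal with a partial gag sequence, the Rev response element for Rev-dependent nuclear export, a central polypurine tract, and a ΔU3 3' LTR followed by an SV40 polyadenylation signal and SV40 origin.

Two expression units sit between the LTRs. A human PGK promoter drives the hygromycin B phosphotransferase gene, so transduced or transfected cells can be selected with hygromycin. Downstream, the CMV enhancer/promoter drives the SYNJ2BP coding sequence, which was cloned between BamHI and MluI sites. The coding sequence is joined through a residual Gateway attB2 site to a C-terminal V5 epitope tag, which allows detection by immunostaining or immunoblotting. A WPRE after the tag enhances transcript stability and expression.

According to the depositor, the SYNJ2BP sequence was altered to resist the CRISPR guide RNAs used in the associated study, though the specific changes are not listed in the record. This makes the construct suitable for re-expressing or overexpressing the protein in cells where the endogenous gene has been targeted. That study mapped the cytosol-facing outer mitochondrial and ER membrane proteomes by proximity biotinylation.
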