Addgene plasmid #92149: pLX_TRC208-SYNJ2BP-V5
Purpose: Expresses V5-tagged human SYNJ2BP in mammalian cells.
Depositing lab: Alice Ting. Depositing organization: Massachusetts Institute of Technology. Publication: Proteomic mapping of cytosol-facing outer mitochondrial and ER membranes in living human cells by proximity biotinylation. Hung V, Lam SS, Udeshi ND, Svinkina T, Guzman G, Mootha VK, Carr SA, Ting AY. Elife. 2017 Apr 25;6. pii: e24463. doi: 10.7554/eLife.24463. PubMed 28441135.
Backbone
  Vector backbone: pLX_TRC208
  Backbone size w/o insert (bp): 8227
  Total vector size (bp): 8734
  Vector type: Mammalian Expression, Lentiviral
  Selectable markers: Hygromycin
Growth in bacteria
  Bacterial resistance: Ampicillin, 100 μg/mL
  Growth temperature: 37°C
  Growth strain: NEB Stable
  Copy number: Unknown
Gene/Insert
  Gene/Insert name: SYNJ2BP-V5 (alt name: OMP25-V5)
  Species: H. sapiens (human)
  Insert size (bp): 507
  Mutation: *(see below)
  Entrez Gene: SYNJ2BP (a.k.a. ARIP2, OMP25)
  Promoter: CMV
  Tag / fusion protein: V5 (C terminal on insert)
  Cloning method: Restriction Enzyme; 5′ cloning site BamHI (not destroyed); 3′ cloning site MluI (not destroyed)
  Sequencing primers: 5′ CMVf
Resource information
  A portion of this plasmid was derived from a plasmid made by: The original SYNJ2BP-V5 was obtained from the Broad Institute of MIT and Harvard.
Terms and licenses: Academic/Nonprofit Terms; Industry Terms: Not Available to Industry
Depositor comments: The SYNJ2BP gene was modified to be resistant to the CRISPR guide RNAs used in Hung et al., eLife 2017.
How to cite: pLX_TRC208-SYNJ2BP-V5 was a gift from Alice Ting (Addgene plasmid # 92149 ; http://n2t.net/addgene:92149 ; RRID:Addgene_92149)
